Addgene plasmid #193370: pDESTpK7WG2-RPS5Ap-NLS-OleGFP
Purpose: (Empty Backbone) nTALEN or nTALECD vector assembly, Destination vector for plants to express ORFs from entry clone with NLS under control of the RPS5A promoter and HSP terminator.
Depositing lab: Shin-ichi Arimura. Depositing organization: The University of Tokyo. Publication: TALE-based C-to-T base editor for multiple homologous genes with flexible precision. Hosoda A, Nakazato I, Okuno M, Itoh T, Takanashi H, Tsutsumi N, Arimura SI. Plant Biotechnol (Tokyo). 2024 Dec 25;41(4):357-365. doi: 10.5511/plantbiotechnology.24.0510a. PubMed 40083573.
Backbone
  Vector backbone: pK7WG2
  Vector type: Plant Expression
Growth in bacteria
  Bacterial resistance: Spectinomycin and Streptomycin, 50 & 50 μg/mL
  Growth temperature: 37°C
  Growth strain: ccdB Survival
  Copy number: High Copy
Gene/Insert
  Gene/Insert name: None
Terms and licenses: Academic/Nonprofit Terms; Industry Terms: Not Available to Industry
Depositor comments: Multisite Gateway destination vector to express ORFs from entry clones. RPS5A promoter and SV40 nuclear localization signal in front of attR1. HSP terminator at the downstream of attR5. Kanamycin-resistant gene and Ole1-GFP for screening of transformants. Please visit https://doi.org/10.1101/2023.02.27.530312 for bioRxiv preprint.
How to cite: pDESTpK7WG2-RPS5Ap-NLS-OleGFP was a gift from Shin-ichi Arimura (Addgene plasmid # 193370 ; http://n2t.net/addgene:193370 ; RRID:Addgene_193370)
