[The description below was written by a language model from this plasmid's Addgene catalogue record and pLannotate feature annotations shown in this document.]
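Description:
pDESTpK7WG2-RPS5Ap-NLS-OleGFP is an empty MultiSite Gateway destination vector built on the plant binary backbone pK7WG2, intended for Agrobacterium-mediated plant transformation. It carries a high-copy ColE1/pUC-type origin for E. coli and the pVS1 oriV with RepA and StaA for replication and stable maintenance in Agrobacterium. Bacterial selection is by the aadA spectinomycin/streptomycin resistance gene. Because the Gateway cassette contains the toxic ccdB gene alongside a chloramphenicol resistance marker, the unrecombined plasmid must be propagated in a ccdB-tolerant strain.

Between the right and left T-DNA borders, the depositor describes an RPS5A promoter followed by an SV40 nuclear localization signal placed in front of attR1, with an HSP terminator downstream of the distal recombination site. LR recombination replaces the CmR–ccdB cassette with ORFs from entry clones, producing an N-terminally NLS-tagged protein. The automated annotation does not label the RPS5A promoter, NLS or HSP terminator. The Arabidopsis gene fragments it reports upstream of attR1 may simply be neighbouring genomic sequence carried along with the promoter region. It also calls the distal site attR2 where the depositor states attR5, and it detects a CaMV poly(A) fragment after that site.

The T-DNA also holds two markers for identifying transformants. One is a NOS promoter–nptII–NOS terminator cassette for kanamycin selection. The other is an oleosin–EGFP fusion (Ole1-GFP) that gives a visual fluorescence screen; oleosins are seed oil-body proteins. The promoter driving this fusion is not stated. The vector is meant for assembling nuclear-targeted TALEN (nTALEN) or TALE-based cytidine deaminase (nTALECD) constructs for plant genome editing.
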