Features (pLannotate 1.2.2; 33 found; start..end, strand, type, name):
    446..970     -  CDS            MSR4 (fragment): MSRA4_ARATH - Also known as PMSR, PMSR4. Experimental evidence at protein level: Swiss-Prot protein existence level 1. Catalyzes the reduction of methionine sulfoxide (MetSO) to methionine in proteins. Plays a protective role against oxidative stress by restoring activity to proteins that have been inactivated by methionine oxidation. Prevents the methionine sulfoxidation of the heat shock protein HSP21 and its subsequent inactivation. MSRA family specifically reduces the MetSO S-enantiomer. From Arabidopsis thaliana (Mouse-ear cress).
   1512..2228    +  CDS            OLEO2_BRANA: Experimental evidence at protein level: Swiss-Prot protein existence level 1. May have a structural role to stabilize the lipid body during desiccation of the seed by preventing coalescence of the oil. Probably interacts with both lipid and phospholipid moieties of lipid bodies. May also provide recognition signals for specific lipase anchorage in lipolysis during seedling growth. From Brassica napus (Rape).
   2246..2270    -  protein_bind   attB2: mutant version of attB; recombination site for the Gateway® BP reaction BP Clonase™
   2283..2996    +  CDS            EGFP: EGFP is a basic (constitutively fluorescent) green fluorescent protein published in 1996, derived from Aequorea victoria. It is reported to be a rapidly-maturing weak dimer with moderate acid sensitivity.
   3006..3082    +  CDS            GUS (fragment): β-glucuronidase; uidA (or gusA) from E. coli
   3077..3173    +  CDS            GUS (fragment): β-glucuronidase; uidA (or gusA) from E. coli
   3250..3409    +  polyA_signal   CaMV poly(A) signal (fragment): cauliflower mosaic virus polyadenylation signal
   3522..3701    +  promoter       NOS promoter: nopaline synthase promoter
   3735..4526    +  CDS            neo: KKA2_KLEPN - Also known as kan, nptII. Experimental evidence at protein level: Swiss-Prot protein existence level 1. Resistance to kanamycin, neomycin, paromomycin, ribostamycin, butirosin and gentamicin B. From Klebsiella pneumoniae.
   4569..4821    +  terminator     NOS terminator: nopaline synthase terminator and poly(A) signal
   4914..4938    -  misc_feature   LB T-DNA repeat: left border repeat from nopaline C58 T-DNA
   5197..5220    +  promoter       Pc promoter (fragment): intI1 (promoter lies within the coding sequence); class 1 integron promoter
   5396..5452    +  CDS            GmR (fragment): gentamycin acetyltransferase; aacC1; confers resistance to gentamycin
   5463..6250    +  CDS            SmR (fragment): aminoglycoside adenylyltransferase (Murphy, 1985); aadA; confers resistance to spectinomycin and streptomycin
   6496..7084    +  rep_origin     ori: high-copy-number ColE1/pMB1/pBR322/pUC origin of replication
   7270..7410    -  misc_feature   bom: basis of mobility region from pBR322
   7512..7551    -  CDS            rop (fragment): Rop protein, which maintains plasmids at low copy number; rop
   7754..7948    -  rep_origin     pVS1 oriV: origin of replication for the Pseudomonas plasmid pVS1 (Heeb et al., 2000)
   8014..9087    -  CDS            pVS1 RepA: replication protein from the Pseudomonas plasmid pVS1 (Heeb et al., 2000)
   9516..10145   -  CDS            pVS1 StaA: stability protein from the Pseudomonas plasmid pVS1 (Heeb et al., 2000)
  10705..11106   -  CDS            Y4CG_SINFN (fragment): Protein inferred from homology: Swiss-Prot protein existence level 3. From Sinorhizobium fredii (strain NBRC 101917 / NGR234).
  11476..11500   -  misc_feature   RB T-DNA repeat: right border repeat from nopaline C58 T-DNA
  11586..11957   +  CDS            HST (fragment): HSTC_ARATH - Also known as HPT2, VTE2-2. Experimental evidence at protein level: Swiss-Prot protein existence level 1. Involved in the synthesis of plastoquinone-9. Can use both homogentisic acid and 2,5-dihydroxyphenylacetic acid gamma-lactone as prenyl acceptors, and solanesyl diphosphate > farnesyl diphosphate > geranylgeranyl diphosphate >> phytyl diphosphate as prenyl donors. Do not catalyze the decardoxylation of homogentisate uncoupled from prenylation. From Arabidopsis thaliana (Mouse-ear cress).
  12109..12192   +  CDS            HST (fragment): HSTC_ARATH - Also known as HPT2, VTE2-2. Experimental evidence at protein level: Swiss-Prot protein existence level 1. Involved in the synthesis of plastoquinone-9. Can use both homogentisic acid and 2,5-dihydroxyphenylacetic acid gamma-lactone as prenyl acceptors, and solanesyl diphosphate > farnesyl diphosphate > geranylgeranyl diphosphate >> phytyl diphosphate as prenyl donors. Do not catalyze the decardoxylation of homogentisate uncoupled from prenylation. From Arabidopsis thaliana (Mouse-ear cress).
  12458..12532   +  CDS            HST (fragment): HSTC_ARATH - Also known as HPT2, VTE2-2. Experimental evidence at protein level: Swiss-Prot protein existence level 1. Involved in the synthesis of plastoquinone-9. Can use both homogentisic acid and 2,5-dihydroxyphenylacetic acid gamma-lactone as prenyl acceptors, and solanesyl diphosphate > farnesyl diphosphate > geranylgeranyl diphosphate >> phytyl diphosphate as prenyl donors. Do not catalyze the decardoxylation of homogentisate uncoupled from prenylation. From Arabidopsis thaliana (Mouse-ear cress).
  13258..13382   +  protein_bind   attR1: mutant version of attR; recombination site for the Gateway® LR reaction LR Clonase™
  13407..13437   +  promoter       lac UV5 promoter: E. coli lac promoter with an "up" mutation
  13461..13490   +  promoter       cat promoter (fragment): promoter of the E. coli cat gene encoding chloramphenicol acetyltransferase
  13491..14150   +  CDS            CmR: chloramphenicol acetyltransferase; cat; confers resistance to chloramphenicol
  14329..14487   +  CDS            ccdA (fragment): CCDA_ECO57 - Also known as H, letA. Experimental evidence at protein level: Swiss-Prot protein existence level 1. Antitoxin component of a type II toxin-antitoxin (TA) system which inhibits the post-segregational killing (PSK) of plasmid-free cells, also referred to as a plasmid addiction system. Binds to and blocks the activity of CcdB; will also remove bound CcdB protein from the CcdB-GyrA complex by forming a CcdA-CcdB complex, a process termed rejuvenation. Functions as a transcriptional corepressor for the ccdAB operon, repression also requires CcdB (By similarity). From Escherichia coli
  14492..14794   +  CDS            ccdB: CCDB_ECOLI - Also known as G, letB, letD. Experimental evidence at protein level: Swiss-Prot protein existence level 1. Toxic component of a type II toxin-antitoxin (TA) system, functioning in plasmid maintainence. Responsible for the post- segregational killing (PSK) of plasmid-free cells, also referred to as a plasmid addiction system. Half-life of over 2 hours. Cell killing by CcdB is accompanied by filamentation, defects in chromosome and plasmid segregation, defects in cell division, formation of anucleate cells, decreased DNA synthesis and plasmid loss. Interferes with the activity of DN
  14838..14962   -  protein_bind   attR2: mutant version of attR; recombination site for the Gateway® LR reaction LR Clonase™
  15033..15192   +  polyA_signal   CaMV poly(A) signal (fragment): cauliflower mosaic virus polyadenylation signal
>Addgene plasmid #193370 | pDESTpK7WG2-RPS5Ap-NLS-OleGFP | addgene full sequence | sequence record 381658 | Addgene NGS Result
GGCCCTCTAGAGGATCCCCGGCACCCTACTTAGATCAACACATAAAAGTTAGTAAGTGAAGAACCACAAC
AACAACACTAGATTCATCTTCAAGTGTATGTAGGTATAGTAACATGAACAAGAACAGACTCAAGTACAAG
ATCGCATACGAAAATGGAAATGGCAATGTCACTTCCACATAATCAAACACGAATCCTCATATCAACAAGG
CCTGAGATTCTAACTAGCTCATAACAACTTAGCCAATAGTTACTTGAGACTACCAAATGTATGTAGAACT
AAAGACTAAGGGACAGAGAGTTCGTCTAAACAGGTGAATCTAGTCGTTGTTATCTAATAAACAATTCAGC
CCCAAATGCAGAACACACATAGAGCTCTCTATTGATTCAAATTACGATCTGATACTGATAACGTCTAGAT
TTTTAGGGTTAAAGCAATCAATCACCTGACGATTCAAGGTGGTTGGATCATGACGATTCCAGAAAACATC
AAGCAAGCTCTCAAAGCTACACTCTTTGGGATCATACTGAACTCTAACAACCTCGTTATGTCCCGTAGTG
CCAGTACAGACATCCTCGTAACTCGGATTGTGCACGATGCCATGGCTATACCCAACCTCGGTCTTGGTCA
CACCAGGAACTCTCTGGTAAGCTAGCTCCACTCCCCAGAAACAACCGGCGCCAAATTGCGCGAATTGCTG
ACCTGAAGACGGAACATCATCGTCGGGTCCTTGGGCGATTGCGGCGGAAGATGGGTCAGCTTGGGCTTGA
GGACGAGACCCGAATCCGAGTCTGTTGAAAAGGTTGTTCATTGGGGATTTGTATACGGAGATTGGTCGTC
GAGAGGTTTGAGGGAAAGGACAAATGGGTTTGGCTCTGGAGAAAGAGAGTGCGGCTTTAGAGAGAGAATT
GAGAGGTTTAGAGAGAGATGCGGCGGCGATGAGCGGAGGAGAGACGACGAGGACCTGCATTATCAAAGCA
GTGACGTGGTGAAATTTGGAACTTTTAAGAGGCAGATAGATTTATTATTTGTATCCATTTTCTTCATTGT
TCTAGAATGTCGCGGAACAAATTTTAAAACTAAATCCTAAATTTTTCTAATTTTGTTGCCAATAGTGGAT
ATGTGGGCCGTATAGAAGGAATCTATTGAAGGCCCAAACCCATACTGACGAGCCCAAAGGTTCGTTTTGC
GTTTTATGTTTCGGTTCGATGCCAACGCCACATTCTGAGCTAGGCAAAAAACAAACGTGTCTTTGAATAG
ACTCCTCTCGTTAACACATGCAGCGGCTGCATGGTGACGCCATTAACACGTGGCCTACAATTGCATGATG
TCTCCATTGACACGTGACTTCTCGTCTCCTTTCTTAATATATCTAACAAACACTCCTACCTCTTCCAAAA
TATATACACATCTTTTTGATCAATCTCTCATTCAAAATCTCATTCTCTCTAGTAAACAAGAACAAAAAAA
TGGCGGATACAGCTAGAGGAACCCATCACGATATCATCGGCAGAGACCAGTACCCGATGATGGGCCGAGA
CCGAGACCAGTACCAGATGTCCGGACGAGGATCTGACTACTCCAAGTCTAGGCAGATTGCTAAAGCTGCA
ACTGCTGTCACAGCTGGTGGTTCCCTCCTTGTTCTCTCCAGCCTTACCCTTGTTGGAACTGTCATAGCTT
TGACTGTTGCAACACCTCTGCTCGTTATCTTCAGCCCAATCCTTGTCCCGGCTCTCATCACAGTTGCACT
CCTCATCACCGGTTTTCTTTCCTCTGGAGGGTTTGGCATTGCCGCTATAACCGTTTTCTCTTGGATTTAC
AAGTAAGCACACATTTATCATCTTACTTCATAATTTTGTGCAATATGTGCATGCATGTGTTGAGCCAGTA
GCTTTGGATCAATTTTTTTGGTCGAATAACAAATGTAACAATAAGAAATTGCAAATTCTAGGGAACATTT
GGTTAACTAAATACGAAATTTGACCTAGCTAGCTTGAATGTGTCTGTGTATATCATCTATATAGGTAAAA
TGCTTGGTATGATACCTATTGATTGTGAATAGGTACGCAACGGGAGAGCACCCACAGGGATCAGACAAGT
TGGACAGTGCAAGGATGAAGTTGGGAAGCAAAGCTCAGGATCTGAAAGACAGAGCTCAGTACTACGGACA
GCAACATACTGGTGGGGAACATGACCGTGACCGTACTCGTGGTGGCCAGCACACTACTCAAGGGTGGGCG
CGCCGACCCAGCTTTCTTGTACAAAGTGGTGATATCCCGCGGATGGTGAGCAAGGGCGAGGAGCTGTTCA
CCGGGGTGGTGCCCATCCTGGTCGAGCTGGACGGCGACGTAAACGGCCACAAGTTCAGCGTGTCCGGCGA
GGGCGAGGGCGATGCCACCTACGGCAAGCTGACCCTGAAGTTCATCTGCACCACCGGCAAGCTGCCCGTG
CCCTGGCCCACCCTCGTGACCACCCTGACCTACGGCGTGCAGTGCTTCAGCCGCTACCCCGACCACATGA
AGCAGCACGACTTCTTCAAGTCCGCCATGCCCGAAGGCTACGTCCAGGAGCGCACCATCTTCTTCAAGGA
CGACGGCAACTACAAGACCCGCGCCGAGGTGAAGTTCGAGGGCGACACCCTGGTGAACCGCATCGAGCTG
AAGGGCATCGACTTCAAGGAGGACGGCAACATCCTGGGGCACAAGCTGGAGTACAACTACAACAGCCACA
ACGTCTATATCATGGCCGACAAGCAGAAGAACGGCATCAAGGTGAACTTCAAGATCCGCCACAACATCGA
GGACGGCAGCGTGCAGCTCGCCGACCACTACCAGCAGAACACCCCCATCGGCGACGGCCCCGTGCTGCTG
CCCGACAACCACTACCTGAGCACCCAGTCCGCCCTGAGCAAAGACCCCAACGAGAAGCGCGATCACATGG
TCCTGCTGGAGTTCGTGACCGCCGCCGGGATCACTCTCGGCATGGACGAGCTGTACGAACCCGGCATGTT
ACGTCCTGTAGAAACCCCAACCCGTGAAATCAAAAAACTCGACGGCCTGTGGGCATTCAGTCTGGATCGC
GACCGCAAACCGAAGTCGGCGGCTTTTCTGCTGCAAAAACGCTGGACTGGCATGAACTTCGGTGAAAAAC
CGCAGCAGGGAGGCAAACAATGACCATGGCGGCCGGGAGGGCCATGCTAGAGTCCGCAAAAATCACCAGT
CTCTCTCTACAAATCTATCTCTCTCTATTTTTCTCCAGAATAATGTGTGAGTAGTTCCCAGATAAGGGAA
TTAGGGTTCTTATAGGGTTTCGCTCATGTGTTGAGCATATAAGAAACCCTTAGTATGTATTTGTATTTGT
AAAATACTTCTATCAATAAAATTTCTAATTCCTAAAACCAAAATCCAGTGACCTGCAGGCATGCGACCTC
GAATTATCGATCATGAGCGGAGAATTAAGGGAGTCACGTTATGACCCCCGCCGATGACGCGGGACAAGCC
GTTTTACGTTTGGAACTGACAGAACCGCAACGTTGAAGGAGCCACTGAGCCGCGGGTTTCTGGAGTTTAA
TGAGCTAAGCACATACGTCAGAAACCATTATTGCGCGTTCAAAAGTCGCCTAAGGTCACTATCAGCTAGC
AAATATTTCTTGTCAAAAATGCTCCACTGACGTTCCATAAATTCCCCTCGGTATCCAATTAGAGTCTCAT
ATTCACTCTCAACTCGATCGAGGCATGATTGAACAAGATGGATTGCACGCAGGTTCTCCGGCCGCTTGGG
TGGAGAGGCTATTCGGCTATGACTGGGCACAACAGACAATCGGCTGCTCTGATGCCGCCGTGTTCCGGCT
GTCAGCGCAGGGGCGCCCGGTTCTTTTTGTCAAGACCGACCTGTCCGGTGCCCTGAATGAACTCCAAGAC
GAGGCAGCGCGGCTATCGTGGCTGGCCACGACGGGCGTTCCTTGCGCAGCTGTGCTCGACGTTGTCACTG
AAGCGGGAAGGGACTGGCTGCTATTGGGCGAAGTGCCGGGGCAGGATCTCCTGTCATCTCACCTTGCTCC
TGCCGAGAAAGTATCCATCATGGCTGATGCAATGCGGCGGCTGCATACGCTTGATCCGGCTACCTGCCCA
TTCGACCACCAAGCGAAACATCGCATCGAGCGAGCACGTACTCGGATGGAAGCCGGTCTTGTCGATCAGG
ATGATCTGGACGAAGAGCATCAGGGGCTCGCGCCAGCCGAACTGTTCGCCAGGCTCAAGGCGCGGATGCC
CGACGGCGAGGATCTCGTCGTGACCCACGGCGATGCCTGCTTGCCGAATATCATGGTGGAAAATGGCCGC
TTTTCTGGATTCATCGACTGTGGCCGGCTGGGTGTGGCGGACCGCTATCAGGACATAGCGTTGGCTACCC
GTGATATTGCTGAAGAGCTTGGCGGCGAATGGGCTGACCGCTTCCTCGTGCTTTACGGTATCGCCGCTCC
CGATTCGCAGCGCATCGCCTTCTATCGCCTTCTTGACGAGTTCTTCTGAGCGGGACTCTGGGGTTCGGAC
TCTAGCTAGAGTCAAGCAGATCGTTCAAACATTTGGCAATAAAGTTTCTTAAGATTGAATCCTGTTGCCG
GTCTTGCGATGATTATCATATAATTTCTGTTGAATTACGTTAAGCATGTAATAATTAACATGTAATGCAT
GACGTTATTTATGAGATGGGTTTTTATGATTAGAGTCCCGCAATTATACATTTAATACGCGATAGAAAAC
AAAATATAGCGCGCAAACTAGGATAAATTATCGCGCGCGGTGTCATCTATGTTACTAGATCGACCGGCAT
GCAAGCTGATAATTCAATTCGGCGTTAATTCAGTACATTAAAAACGTCCGCAATGTGTTATTAAGTTGTC
TAAGCGTCAATTTGTTTACACCACAATATATCCTGCCACCAGCCAGCCAACAGCTCCCCGACCGGCAGCT
CGGCACAAAATCACCACTCGATACAGGCAGCCCATCAGTCCGGGACGGCGTCAGCGGGAGAGCCGTTGTA
AGGCGGCAGACTTTGCTCATGTTACCGATGCTATTCGGAAGAACGGCAACTAAGCTGCCGGGTTTGAAAC
ACGGATGATCTCGCGGAGGGTAGCATGTTGATTGTAACGATGACAGAGCGTTGCTGCCTGTGATCAATTC
GGGCACGAACCCAGTGGACATAAGCCTGTTCGGTTCGTAAGCTGTAATGCAAGTAGCGTATGCGCTCACG
CAACTGGTCCAGAACCTTGACCGAACGCAGCGGTGGTAACGGCGCAGTGGCGGTTTTCATGGCTTGTTAT
GACTGTTTTTTTGGGGTACAGTCTATGCCTCGGGCATCCAAGCAGCAAGCGCGTTACGCCGTGGGTCGAT
GTTTGATGTTATGGAGCAGCAACGATGTTACGCAGCAGGGCAGTCGCCCTAAAACAAAGTTAAACATCAT
GGGGGAAGCGGTGATCGCCGAAGTATCGACTCAACTATCAGAGGTAGTTGGCGTCATCGAGCGCCATCTC
GAACCGACGTTGCTGGCCGTACATTTGTACGGCTCCGCAGTGGATGGCGGCCTGAAGCCACACAGTGATA
TTGATTTGCTGGTTACGGTGACCGTAAGGCTTGATGAAACAACGCGGCGAGCTTTGATCAACGACCTTTT
GGAAACTTCGGCTTCCCCTGGAGAGAGCGAGATTCTCCGCGCTGTAGAAGTCACCATTGTTGTGCACGAC
GACATCATTCCGTGGCGTTATCCAGCTAAGCGCGAACTGCAATTTGGAGAATGGCAGCGCAATGACATTC
TTGCAGGTATCTTCGAGCCAGCCACGATCGACATTGATCTGGCTATCTTGCTGACAAAAGCAAGAGAACA
TAGCGTTGCCTTGGTAGGTCCAGCGGCGGAGGAACTCTTTGATCCGGTTCCTGAACAGGATCTATTTGAG
GCGCTAAATGAAACCTTAACGCTATGGAACTCGCCGCCCGACTGGGCTGGCGATGAGCGAAATGTAGTGC
TTACGTTGTCCCGCATTTGGTACAGCGCAGTAACCGGCAAAATCGCGCCGAAGGATGTCGCTGCCGACTG
GGCAATGGAGCGCCTGCCGGCCCAGTATCAGCCCGTCATACTTGAAGCTAGACAGGCTTATCTTGGACAA
GAAGAAGATCGCTTGGCCTCGCGCGCAGATCAGTTGGAAGAATTTGTCCACTACGTGAAAGGCGAGATCA
CCAAGGTAGTCGGCAAATAATGTCTAGCTAGAAATTCGTTCAAGCCGACGCCGCTTCGCGGCGCGGCTTA
ACTCAAGCGTTAGATGCACTAAGCACATAATTGCTCACAGCCAAACTATCAGGTCAAGTCTGCTTTTATT
ATTTTTAAGCGTGCATAATAAGCCCTACACAAATTGGGAGATATATCATGCATGACCAAAATCCCTTAAC
GTGAGTTTTCGTTCCACTGAGCGTCAGACCCCGTAGAAAAGATCAAAGGATCTTCTTGAGATCCTTTTTT
TCTGCGCGTAATCTGCTGCTTGCAAACAAAAAAACCACCGCTACCAGCGGTGGTTTGTTTGCCGGATCAA
GAGCTACCAACTCTTTTTCCGAAGGTAACTGGCTTCAGCAGAGCGCAGATACCAAATACTGTCCTTCTAG
TGTAGCCGTAGTTAGGCCACCACTTCAAGAACTCTGTAGCACCGCCTACATACCTCGCTCTGCTAATCCT
GTTACCAGTGGCTGCTGCCAGTGGCGATAAGTCGTGTCTTACCGGGTTGGACTCAAGACGATAGTTACCG
GATAAGGCGCAGCGGTCGGGCTGAACGGGGGGTTCGTGCACACAGCCCAGCTTGGAGCGAACGACCTACA
CCGAACTGAGATACCTACAGCGTGAGCTATGAGAAAGCGCCACGCTTCCCGAAGGGAGAAAGGCGGACAG
GTATCCGGTAAGCGGCAGGGTCGGAACAGGAGAGCGCACGAGGGAGCTTCCAGGGGGAAACGCCTGGTAT
CTTTATAGTCCTGTCGGGTTTCGCCACCTCTGACTTGAGCGTCGATTTTTGTGATGCTCGTCAGGGGGGC
GGAGCCTATGGAAAAACGCCAGCAACGCGGCCTTTTTACGGTTCCTGGCCTTTTGCTGGCCTTTTGCTCA
CATGTTCTTTCCTGCGTTATCCCCTGATTCTGTGGATAACCGTATTACCGCCTTTGAGTGAGCTGATACC
GCTCGCCGCAGCCGAACGACCGAGCGCAGCGAGTCAGTGAGCGAGGAAGCGGAAGAGCGCCTGATGCGGT
ATTTTCTCCTTACGCATCTGTGCGGTATTTCACACCGCATATGGTGCACTCTCAGTACAATCTGCTCTGA
TGCCGCATAGTTAAGCCAGTATACACTCCGCTATCGCTACGTGACTGGGTCATGGCTGCGCCCCGACACC
CGCCAACACCCGCTGACGCGCCCTGACGGGCTTGTCTGCTCCCGGCATCCGCTTACAGACAAGCTGTGAC
CGTCTCCGGGAGCTGCATGTGTCAGAGGTTTTCACCGTCATCACCGAAACGCGCGAGGCAGGGTGCCTTG
ATGTGGGCGCCGGCGGTCGAGTGGCGACGGCGCGGCTTGTCCGCGCCCTGGTAGATTGCCTGGCCGTAGG
CCAGCCATTTTTGAGCGGCCAGCGGCCGCGATAGGCCGACGCGAAGCGGCGGGGCGTAGGGAGCGCAGCG
ACCGAAGGGTAGGCGCTTTTTGCAGCTCTTCGGCTGTGCGCTGGCCAGACAGTTATGCACAGGCCAGGCG
GGTTTTAAGAGTTTTAATAAGTTTTAAAGAGTTTTAGGCGGAAAAATCGCCTTTTTTCTCTTTTATATCA
GTCACTTACATGTGTGACCGGTTCCCAATGTACGGCTTTGGGTTCCCAATGTACGGGTTCCGGTTCCCAA
TGTACGGCTTTGGGTTCCCAATGTACGTGCTATCCACAGGAAAGAGACCTTTTCGACCTTTTTCCCCTGC
TAGGGCAATTTGCCCTAGCATCTGCTCCGTACATTAGGAACCGGCGGATGCTTCGCCCTCGATCAGGTTG
CGGTAGCGCATGACTAGGATCGGGCCAGCCTGCCCCGCCTCCTCCTTCAAATCGTACTCCGGCAGGTCAT
TTGACCCGATCAGCTTGCGCACGGTGAAACAGAACTTCTTGAACTCTCCGGCGCTGCCACTGCGTTCGTA
GATCGTCTTGAACAACCATCTGGCTTCTGCCTTGCCTGCGGCGCGGCGTGCCAGGCGGTAGAGAAAACGG
CCGATGCCGGGATCGATCAAAAAGTAATCGGGGTGAACCGTCAGCACGTCCGGGTTCTTGCCTTCTGTGA
TCTCGCGGTACATCCAATCAGCTAGCTCGATCTCGATGTACTCCGGCCGCCCGGTTTCGCTCTTTACGAT
CTTGTAGCGGCTAATCAAGGCTTCACCCTCGGATACCGTCACCAGGCGGCCGTTCTTGGCCTTCTTCGTA
CGCTGCATGGCAACGTGCGTGGTGTTTAACCGAATGCAGGTTTCTACCAGGTCGTCTTTCTGCTTTCCGC
CATCGGCTCGCCGGCAGAACTTGAGTACGTCCGCAACGTGTGGACGGAACACGCGGCCGGGCTTGTCTCC
CTTCCCTTCCCGGTATCGGTTCATGGATTCGGTTAGATGGGAAACCGCCATCAGTACCAGGTCGTAATCC
CACACACTGGCCATGCCGGCCGGCCCTGCGGAAACCTCTACGTGCCCGTCTGGAAGCTCGTAGCGGATCA
CCTCGCCAGCTCGTCGGTCACGCTTCGACAGACGGAAAACGGCCACGTCCATGATGCTGCGACTATCGCG
GGTGCCCACGTCATAGAGCATCGGAACGAAAAAATCTGGTTGCTCGTCGCCCTTGGGCGGCTTCCTAATC
GACGGCGCACCGGCTGCCGGCGGTTGCCGGGATTCTTTGCGGATTCGATCAGCGGCCGCTTGCCACGATT
CACCGGGGCGTGCTTCTGCCTCGATGCGTTGCCGCTGGGCGGCCTGCGCGGCCTTCAACTTCTCCACCAG
GTCATCACCCAGCGCCGCGCCGATTTGTACCGGGCCGGATGGTTTGCGACCGCTCACGCCGATTCCTCGG
GCTTGGGGGTTCCAGTGCCATTGCAGGGCCGGCAGACAACCCAGCCGCTTACGCCTGGCCAACCGCCCGT
TCCTCCACACATGGGGCATTCCACGGCGTCGGTGCCTGGTTGTTCTTGATTTTCCATGCCGCCTCCTTTA
GCCGCTAAAATTCATCTACTCATTTATTCATTTGCTCATTTACTCTGGTAGCTGCGCGATGTATTCAGAT
AGCAGCTCGGTAATGGTCTTGCCTTGGCGTACCGCGTACATCTTCAGCTTGGTGTGATCCTCCGCCGGCA
ACTGAAAGTTGACCCGCTTCATGGCTGGCGTGTCTGCCAGGCTGGCCAACGTTGCAGCCTTGCTGCTGCG
TGCGCTCGGACGGCCGGCACTTAGCGTGTTTGTGCTTTTGCTCATTTTCTCTTTACCTCATTAACTCAAA
TGAGTTTTGATTTAATTTCAGCGGCCAGCGCCTGGACCTCGCGGGCAGCATCGCCCTCGGGTTCTGATTC
AAGAACGGTTGTGCCGGCGGCGGCAGTGCCTGGGTAGCTCACGCGCTGCGTGATACGGGACTCAAGAATG
GGCAGCTCGTACCCGGCCAGCGCCTCGGCAACCTCACCGCCGATGCGCGTGCCTTTGATCGCCCGCGACA
CGACAAAGGCCGCTTGTAGCCTTCCATCCGTGACCTCAATGCGCTGCTTAACCAGCTCCACCAGGTCGGC
GGTGGCCCATATGTCGTAAGGGCTTGGCTGCACCGGAATCAGCACGAAGTCGGCTGCCTTGATCGCGGAC
ACAGCCAAGTCCGCCGCCTGGGGCGCTCCGTCGATCACTACGAAGTCGCGCCGGCCGATGGCCTTCACGT
CGCGGTCAATCGTCGGGCGGTCGATGCCGACAACGGTTAGCGGTTGATCTTCCCGCACGGCCGCCCAATC
GCGGGCACTGCCCTGGGGATCGGAATCGACTAACAGAACATCGGCCCCGGCGAGTTGCAGGGCGCGGGCT
AGATGGGTTGCGATGGTCGTCTTGCCTGACCCGCCTTTCTGGTTAAGTACAGCGATAACCTTCATGCGTT
CCCCTTGCGTATTTGTTTATTTACTCATCGCATCATATACGCAGCGACCGCATGACGCAAGCTGTTTTAC
TCAAATACACATCACCTTTTTAGACGGCGGCGCTCGGTTTCTTCAGCGGCCAAGCTGGCCGGCCAGGCCG
CCAGCTTGGCATCAGACAAACCGGCCAGGATTTCATGCAGCCGCACGGTTGAGACGTGCGCGGGCGGCTC
GAACACGTACCCGGCCGCGATCATCTCCGCCTCGATCTCTTCGGTAATGAAAAACGGTTCGTCCTGGCCG
TCCTGGTGCGGTTTCATGCTTGTTCCTCTTGGCGTTCATTCTCGGCGGCCGCCAGGGCGTCGGCCTCGGT
CAATGCGTCCTCACGGAAGGCACCGCGCCGCCTGGCCTCGGTGGGCGTCACTTCCTCGCTGCGCTCAAGT
GCGCGGTACAGGGTCGAGCGATGCACGCCAAGCAGTGCAGCCGCCTCTTTCACGGTGCGGCCTTCCTGGT
CGATCAGCTCGCGGGCGTGCGCGATCTGTGCCGGGGTGAGGGTAGGGCGGGGGCCAAACTTCACGCCTCG
GGCCTTGGCGGCCTCGCGCCCGCTCCGGGTGCGGTCGATGATTAGGGAACGCTCGAACTCGGCAATGCCG
GCGAACACGGTCAACACCATGCGGCCGGCCGGCGTGGTGGTGTCGGCCCACGGCTCTGCCAGGCTACGCA
GGCCCGCGCCGGCCTCCTGGATGCGCTCGGCAATGTCCAGTAGGTCGCGGGTGCTGCGGGCCAGGCGGTC
TAGCCTGGTCACTGTCACAACGTCGCCAGGGCGTAGGTGGTCAAGCATCCTGGCCAGCTCCGGGCGGTCG
CGCCTGGTGCCGGTGATCTTCTCGGAAAACAGCTTGGTGCAGCCGGCCGCGTGCAGTTCGGCCCGTTGGT
TGGTCAAGTCCTGGTCGTCGGTGCTGACGCGGGCATAGCCCAGCAGGCCAGCGGCGGCGCTCTTGTTCAT
GGCGTAATGTCTCCGGTTCTAGTCGCAAGTATTCTACTTTATGCGACTAAAACACGCGACAAGAAAACGC
CAGGAAAAGGGCAGGGCGGCAGCCTGTCGCGTAACTTAGGACTTGTGCGACATGTCGTTTTCAGAAGACG
GCTGCACTGAACGTCAGAAGCCGACTGCACTATAGCAGCGGAGGGGTTGGATCAAAGTACTTTAAAGTAC
TTTAAAGTACTTTAAAGTACTTTGATCCCGAGGGGAACCCTGTGGTTGGCATGCACATACAAATGGACGA
ACGGATAAACCTTTTCACGCCCTTTTAAATATCCGATTATTCTAATAAACGCTCTTTTCTCTTAGGTTTA
CCCGCCAATATATCCTGTCAAACACTGATAGTTTAAACTGAAGGCGGGAAACGACAATCTGATCCAAGCT
CAAGCTAAGCTCTCAACTTTTGATTCGCTATTTGCAGTGCACCTGTGGCGTTCATCACATCTTTTGTGAC
ACTGTTTGCACTGGTCATTGCTATTACAAAGGACCTTCCTGATGTTGAAGGAGATCGAAAGTAAGTAACT
GCACGCATAACCATTTTCTTTCCGCTCTTTGGCTCAATCCATTTGACAGTCAAAGACAATGTTTAACCAG
CTCCGTTTGATATATTGTCTTTATGTGTTTGTTCAAGCATGTTTAGTTAATCATGCCTTTGATTGATCTT
GAATAGGTTCCAAATATCAACCCTGGCAACAAAACTTGGAGTGAGAAACATTGCATTCCTCGGTTCTGGA
CTTCTGCTAGTAAATTATGTTTCAGCCATATCACTAGCTTTCTACATGCCTCAGGTGAATTCATCTATTT
CCGTCTTAACTATTTCGGTTAATTAAAGCACGAACACCATTACTGCATGTAGAAGCTTGATAAACTATCG
CCACCAATTTATTTTTGTTGCGATATTGTTACTTTCCTCAGTATGCAGCTTTGAAAAGACCAACCCTCTT
ATCCTTTAACAATGAACAGGTTTTTAGAGGTAGCTTGATGATTCCTGCACATGTGATCTTGGCTTCAGGC
TTAATTTTCCAGGTAAAGCATTATGAGATACTCTTATATCTCTTACATACTTTTGAGATAATGCACAAGA
ACTTCATAACTATATGCTTTAGTTTCTGCATTTGACACTGCCAAATTCATTAATCTCTAATATCTTTGTT
GTTGATCTTTGGTAGACATGGGTACTAGAAAAAGCAAACTACACCAAGGTAAAATACTTTTGTACAAACA
TAAACTCGTTATCACGGAACATCAATGGAGTGTATATCTAACGGAGTGTAGAAACATTTGATTATTGCAG
GAAGCTATCTCAGGATATTATCGGTTTATATGGAATCTCTTCTACGCAGAGTATCTGTTATTCCCCTTCC
TCTAGCTTTCAATTTCATGGTGAGGATATGCAGTTTTCTTTGTATATCATTCTTCTTCTTCTTTGTAGCT
TGGAGTCAAAATCGGTTCCTTCATGTACATACATCAAGGATATGTCCTTCTGAATTTTTATATCTTGCAA
TAAAAATGCTTGTACCAATTGAAACACCAGCTTTTTGAGTTCTATGATCACTGACTTGGTTCTAACCAAA
AAAAAAAAAATGTTTAATTTACATATCTAAAAGTAGGTTTAGGGAAACCTAAACAGTAAAATATTTGTAT
ATTATTCGAATTTCACTCATCATAAAAACTTAAATTGCACCATAAAATTTTGTTTTACTATTAATGATGT
AATTTGTGTAACTTAAGATAAAAATAATATTCCGTAAGTTAACCGGCTAAAACCACGTATAAACCAGGGA
ACCTGTTAAACCGGTTCTTTACTGGATAAAGAAATGAAAGCCCATGTAGACAGCTCCATTAGAGCCCAAA
CCCTAAATTTCTCATCTATATAAAAGGAGTGACATTAGGGTTTTTGTTCGTCCTCTTAAAGCTTCTCGTT
TTCTCTGCCGTCTCTCTCATTCGCGCGACGCAAACGATCTTCAGGTGATCTTCTTTCTCCAAATCCTCTC
TCATAACTCTGATTTCGTACTTGTGTATTTGAGCTCACGCTCTGTTTCTCTCACCACAGCCATGCCTAAG
AAGAAGAGGAAGGTTGCTAGTGATATCACAAGTTTGTACAAAAAAGCTGAACGAGAAACGTAAAATGATA
TAAATATCAATATATTAAATTAGATTTTGCATAAAAAACAGACTACATAATACTGTAAAACACAACATAT
CCAGTCACTATGGCGGCCGCATTAGGCACCCCAGGCTTTACACTTTATGCTTCCGGCTCGTATAATGTGT
GGATTTTGAGTTAGGATCCGTCGAGATTTTCAGGAGCTAAGGAAGCTAAAATGGAGAAAAAAATCACTGG
ATATACCACCGTTGATATATCCCAATGGCATCGTAAAGAACATTTTGAGGCATTTCAGTCAGTTGCTCAA
TGTACCTATAACCAGACCGTTCAGCTGGATATTACGGCCTTTTTAAAGACCGTAAAGAAAAATAAGCACA
AGTTTTATCCGGCCTTTATTCACATTCTTGCCCGCCTGATGAATGCTCATCCGGAATTCCGTATGGCAAT
GAAAGACGGTGAGCTGGTGATATGGGATAGTGTTCACCCTTGTTACACCGTTTTCCATGAGCAAACTGAA
ACGTTTTCATCGCTCTGGAGTGAATACCACGACGATTTCCGGCAGTTTCTACACATATATTCGCAAGATG
TGGCGTGTTACGGTGAAAACCTGGCCTATTTCCCTAAAGGGTTTATTGAGAATATGTTTTTCGTCTCAGC
CAATCCCTGGGTGAGTTTCACCAGTTTTGATTTAAACGTGGCCAATATGGACAACTTCTTCGCCCCCGTT
TTCACCATGGGCAAATATTATACGCAAGGCGACAAGGTGCTGATGCCGCTGGCGATTCAGGTTCATCATG
CCGTTTGTGATGGCTTCCATGTCGGCAGAATGCTTAATGAATTACAACAGTACTGCGATGAGTGGCAGGG
CGGGGCGTAAACGCGTGGATCCGGCTTACTAAAAGCCAGATAACAGTATGCGTATTTGCGCGCTGATTTT
TGCGGTATAAGAATATATACTGATATGTATACCCGAAGTATGTCAAAAAGAGGTATGCTATGAAGCAGCG
TATTACAGTGACAGTTGACAGCGACAGCTATCAGTTGCTCAAGGCATATATGATGTCAATATCTCCGGTC
TGGTAAGCACAACCATGCAGAATGAAGCCCGTCGTCTGCGTGCCGAACGCTGGAAAGCGGAAAATCAGGA
AGGGATGGCTGAGGTCGCCCGGTTTATTGAAATGAACGGCTCTTTTGCTGACGAGAACAGGGGCTGGTGA
AATGCAGTTTAAGGTTTACACCTATAAAAGAGAGAGCCGTTATCGTCTGTTTGTGGATGTACAGAGTGAT
ATTATTGACACGCCCGGGCGACGGATGGTGATCCCCCTGGCCAGTGCACGTCTGCTGTCAGATAAAGTCT
CCCGTGAACTTTACCCGGTGGTGCATATCGGGGATGAAAGCTGGCGCATGATGACCACCGATATGGCCAG
TGTGCCGGTCTCCGTTATCGGGGAAGAAGTGGCTGATCTCAGCCACCGCGAAAATGACATCAAAAACGCC
ATTAACCTGATGTTCTGGGGAATATAAATGTCAGGCTCCCTTATACACAGCCAGTCTGCAGGTCGACCAT
AGTGACTGGATATGTTGTGTTTTACAGTATTATGTAGTCTGTTTTTTATGCAAAATCTAATTTAATATAT
TGATATTTATATCATTTTACGTTTCTCGTTCAGCTTTCTTGTACAAAGTGGTGATATCCCGCGGCCATGC
TAGAGTCCGCAAAAATCACCAGTCTCTCTCTACAAATCTATCTCTCTCTATTTTTCTCCAGAATAATGTG
TGAGTAGTTCCCAGATAAGGGAATTAGGGTTCTTATAGGGTTTCGCTCATGTGTTGAGCATATAAGAAAC
CCTTAGTATGTATTTGTATTTGTAAAATACTTCTATCAATAAAATTTCTAATTCCTAAAACCAAAATCCA
GTGACCTGCAGGCATGCGACGTCG
